Addgene plasmid #245592: pICSL50034
Purpose: Level 0 Golden Gate part C-Terminal Tag with overhangs TTCG - GCTT
Depositing lab: Mark Youles. Depositing organization: Sainsbury Laboratory, Norwich.
Backbone
  Vector backbone: pICSL01003
  Backbone size w/o insert (bp): 2244
  Vector type: Synthetic Biology
Growth in bacteria
  Bacterial resistance: Spectinomycin, 50 μg/mL
  Growth temperature: 37°C
  Growth strain: DH5alpha
  Copy number: High Copy
Gene/Insert
  Gene/Insert name: C-Terminal tag eGFP
  Species: Aequorea victoria
  Insert size (bp): 724
  Mutation: BsaI/BpiI sites removed by point-mutation, also contains R123S mutation
  Cloning method: Restriction Enzyme; 5′ cloning site BsaI (destroyed during cloning); 3′ cloning site BsaI (destroyed during cloning)
  Sequencing primers: 5′ TCACATGTTCTTTCCTGCG; 3′ GTCTCATGAGCGGATACATATTTGAATG
Terms and licenses: Academic/Nonprofit Terms; Industry Terms: Not Available to Industry
Depositor comments: Level 0 C-Terminal tag module used for GoldenGate assemblies using the MoClo overhang syntax
How to cite: pICSL50034 was a gift from Mark Youles (Addgene plasmid # 245592 ; http://n2t.net/addgene:245592 ; RRID:Addgene_245592)
