[The description below was written by a language model from this plasmid's Addgene catalogue record and pLannotate feature annotations shown in this document.]
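Description:
pICSL50034 is a Level 0 Golden Gate part plasmid built on the pICSL01003 backbone, intended as a building block for modular (MoClo-syntax) assemblies rather than as an expression vector in its own right. It is a small, high-copy plasmid of about 3 kb that replicates in E. coli from a ColE1/pUC-type origin and is selected with spectinomycin through the aadA adenylyltransferase gene. The feature table places an AmpR (bla) promoter upstream of aadA, along with short integrase, gentamicin-acetyltransferase and lacI fragments. These are most likely remnants of the resistance cassette and the backbone's history, not functional genes.

The payload is a roughly 720 bp eGFP coding sequence from Aequorea victoria, formatted as a C-terminal tag module. It is flanked by the fusion overhangs TTCG and GCTT, which define the C-terminal tag position in the MoClo standard. A Type IIS digestion-ligation reaction can therefore place it in frame after a coding-sequence part and ahead of a terminator part when a Level 1 transcription unit is assembled. Internal BsaI and BpiI sites were removed by point mutation so the part survives these reactions intact, and the record also notes an R123S substitution. The automated annotation labels this open reading frame as EBFP, which reflects the close sequence similarity among GFP variants; the catalogue entry identifies it as eGFP. The part carries no promoter or terminator of its own, and the expression host depends on the other modules it is combined with. Its typical use is to create C-terminal GFP fusions for protein localisation or detection.
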