Features (pLannotate 1.2.2; 7 found; start..end, strand, type, name):
     12..731     +  CDS            EBFP: enhanced blue variant of GFP mammalian codon-optimized
    854..958     +  promoter       AmpR promoter: bla
    949..1029    -  CDS            int (fragment): INT2_ECOLX - Protein inferred from homology: Swiss-Prot protein existence level 3. Putative integrase believed to be involved in the insertion of antibiotic resistance genes into plasmids and transposons. From Escherichia coli.
   1117..1173    +  CDS            GmR (fragment): gentamycin acetyltransferase; aacC1; confers resistance to gentamycin
   1180..1968    +  CDS            aadA: S3AD_ECOLX - Experimental evidence at protein level: Swiss-Prot protein existence level 1. Mediates bacterial resistance to the antibiotics streptomycin and spectinomycin. From Escherichia coli.
   2142..2730    +  rep_origin     ori: high-copy-number ColE1/pMB1/pBR322/pUC origin of replication
   2913..2962    +  CDS            lacI (fragment): lac repressor; lacI; The lac repressor binds to the lac operator to inhibit transcription in E. coli. This inhibition can be relieved by adding lactose or isopropyl-β-D-thiogalactopyranoside (IPTG).
>Addgene plasmid #245592 | pICSL50034 | addgene full sequence | sequence record 495512 | Addgene NGS Result
GGTCTCATTCGATGGTGAGCAAGGGCGAGGAGCTGTTCACCGGGGTGGTGCCCATCCTGGTCGAGCTGGA
CGGCGACGTAAACGGCCACAAGTTCAGCGTGTCCGGCGAGGGCGAGGGCGATGCCACCTACGGCAAGCTG
ACCCTGAAGTTCATCTGCACCACCGGCAAGCTGCCCGTGCCCTGGCCCACCCTCGTGACCACCCTGACCT
ACGGCGTGCAGTGCTTCAGCCGCTACCCCGACCACATGAAGCAGCACGACTTCTTCAAGTCCGCCATGCC
CGAAGGCTACGTCCAGGAGCGCACCATCTTCTTCAAGGACGACGGCAACTACAAGACCCGCGCCGAGGTG
AAGTTCGAGGGCGACACCCTGGTGAACAGCATCGAGCTGAAGGGCATCGACTTCAAGGAGGACGGCAACA
TCCTGGGGCACAAGCTGGAGTACAACTACAACAGCCACAACGTCTATATCATGGCCGACAAGCAGAAGAA
CGGCATCAAGGTGAACTTCAAGATCCGCCACAACATCGAGGACGGCAGCGTGCAGCTCGCCGACCACTAC
CAGCAGAACACCCCCATCGGCGACGGCCCCGTGCTGCTGCCCGACAACCACTACCTGAGCACCCAGTCCG
CCCTGAGCAAAGACCCCAACGAGAAGCGCGATCACATGGTCCTGCTGGAGTTCGTGACCGCCGCCGGGAT
CACTCTCGGCATGGACGAGCTGTACAAGTGAGCTTTGAGACCACGTGGCTCTTCAGTGGACGAAAGGGCC
TCGTGATACGCCTATTTTTATAGGTTAATGTCATGATAATAATGGTTTCTTAGACGTCAGGTGGCACTTT
TCGGGGAAATGTGCGCGGAACCCCTATTTGTTTATTTTTCTAAATACATTCAAATATGTATCCGCTCATG
AGACAATAACCCTGATAAATGCTTCAATAATATTGAAAAAGGAAGAGTATGCGCTCACGCAACTGGTCCA
GAACCTTGACCGAACGCAGCGGTGGTAACGGCGCAGTGGCGGTTTTCATGGCTTGTTATGACTGTTTTTT
TTTGGGGTACAGTCTATGCCTCGGGCATCCAAGCAGCAAGCGCGTTACGCCGTGGGTCGATGTTTGATGT
TATGGAGCAGCAACGATGTTACGCAGCAGGGCAGTCGCCCTAAAACAAAGTTAAACATCATGAGGGAAGC
GGTGATCGCCGAAGTATCGACTCAACTATCAGAGGTAGTTGGCGTCATCGAGCGCCATCTCGAACCGACG
TTGCTGGCCGTACATTTGTACGGCTCCGCAGTGGATGGCGGCCTGAAGCCACACAGCGATATTGATTTGC
TGGTTACGGTGACCGTAAGGCTTGATGAAACAACGCGGCGAGCTTTGATCAACGACCTTTTGGAAACTTC
GGCTTCCCCTGGAGAGAGCGAGATTCTCCGCGCTGTAGAAGTCACCATTGTTGTGCACGACGACATCATT
CCGTGGCGTTATCCAGCTAAGCGCGAACTGCAATTTGGAGAATGGCAGCGCAATGACATTCTTGCAGGTA
TCTTCGAGCCAGCCACGATCGACATTGATCTGGCTATCTTGCTGACAAAAGCAAGAGAACATAGCGTTGC
CTTGGTAGGTCCAGCGGCGGAGGAACTCTTTGATCCGGTTCCTGAACAGGATCTATTTGAGGCGCTAAAT
GAAACCTTAACGCTATGGAACTCGCCGCCCGACTGGGCTGGCGATGAGCGAAATGTAGTGCTTACGTTGT
CCCGCATTTGGTACAGCGCAGTAACCGGCAAAATCGCGCCGAAGGATGTCGCTGCCGACTGGGCAATGGA
GCGCCTGCCGGCCCAGTATCAGCCCGTCATACTTGAAGCTAGACAGGCTTATCTTGGACAAGAAGAAGAT
CGCTTGGCCTCGCGCGCAGATCAGTTGGAAGAATTTGTCCATTACGTAAAAGGCGAGATCACCAAGGTAG
TCGGCAAATAACTGTCAGACCAAGTTTACTCATATATACTTTAGATTGATTTAAAACTTCATTTTTAATT
TAAAAGGATCTAGGTGAAGATCCTTTTTGATAATCTCATGACCAAAATCCCTTAACGTGAGTTTTCGTTC
CACTGAGCGTCAGACCCCGTAGAAAAGATCAAAGGATCTTCTTGAGATCCTTTTTTTCTGCGCGTAATCT
GCTGCTTGCAAACAAAAAAACCACCGCTACCAGCGGTGGTTTGTTTGCCGGATCAAGAGCTACCAACTCT
TTTTCCGAAGGTAACTGGCTTCAGCAGAGCGCAGATACCAAATACTGTTCTTCTAGTGTAGCCGTAGTTA
GGCCACCACTTCAAGAACTCTGTAGCACCGCCTACATACCTCGCTCTGCTAATCCTGTTACCAGTGGCTG
CTGCCAGTGGCGATAAGTCGTGTCTTACCGGGTTGGACTCAAGACGATAGTTACCGGATAAGGCGCAGCG
GTCGGGCTGAACGGGGGGTTCGTGCACACAGCCCAGCTTGGAGCGAACGACCTACACCGAACTGAGATAC
CTACAGCGTGAGCTATGAGAAAGCGCCACGCTTCCCGAAGGGAGAAAGGCGGACAGGTATCCGGTAAGCG
GCAGGGTCGGAACAGGAGAGCGCACGAGGGAGCTTCCAGGGGGAAACGCCTGGTATCTTTATAGTCCTGT
CGGGTTTCGCCACCTCTGACTTGAGCGTCGATTTTTGTGATGCTCGTCAGGGGGGCGGAGCCTATGGAAA
AACGCCAGCAACGCGGCCTTTTTACGGTTCCTGGCCTTTTGCTGGCCTTTTGCTCACATGTTCTTTCCTG
CGTTATCCCCTGATTCTGTGGATAACCGTATTACCGCCTTTGAGTGAGCTGATACCGCTCGCCGCAGCCG
AACGACCGAGCGCAGCGAGTCAGTGAGCGAGGAAGCGGAAGAGCGCCCAATACGCAAACCGCCTCTCCCC
GCGCGTTGGCCGATTCATTAATCACTGT
